Addgene plasmid #16302: Axin GID 5-6 LP/pCS2MT
Depositing lab: Peter Klein. Depositing organization: University of Pennsylvania. Publication: Regulation of glycogen synthase kinase 3beta and downstream Wnt signaling by axin. Hedgepeth CM, Deardorff MA, Rankin K, Klein PS. Mol Cell Biol. 1999 Oct . 19(10):7147-57. PubMed 10490650.
Backbone
  Vector backbone: pCS2+MT
  Backbone size w/o insert (bp): 4352
  Vector type: Vertebrate expression
Growth in bacteria
  Bacterial resistance: Ampicillin, 100 μg/mL
  Growth temperature: 37°C
  Growth strain: DH5alpha
  Copy number: High Copy
Gene/Insert
  Gene/Insert name: Axin GID 5-6 LP (alt name: Axin)
  Species: X. laevis (frog)
  Insert size (bp): 78
  Mutation: Amino acids 380-404, L to P mutation
  Entrez Gene: axin1.L (a.k.a. XELAEV_18045581mg, axin1, fused)
  Tag / fusion protein: 5x myc (N terminal on backbone)
  Cloning method: Restriction Enzyme
  Sequencing primers: 5′ SP6
Terms and licenses: Academic/Nonprofit Terms; Industry Terms: Not Available to Industry
Depositor comments: GID=Axin GSK3 interaction domain. L->P is an inactive control. It does not bind GSK-3 and does not inhibit GSK-3. For sense transcripts, cut with NotI.
How to cite: Axin GID 5-6 LP/pCS2MT was a gift from Peter Klein (Addgene plasmid # 16302 ; http://n2t.net/addgene:16302 ; RRID:Addgene_16302)
