[The description below was written by a language model from this plasmid's Addgene catalogue record.]
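Description:
Axin GID 5-6 LP/pCS2MT is a vertebrate expression plasmid built on the pCS2+MT backbone (about 4.35 kb without insert). It carries a very short 78 bp fragment of Xenopus laevis Axin (axin1.L). The plasmid is maintained in E. coli as a high-copy construct under ampicillin selection. No feature table accompanies the record, so the promoter and other regulatory elements are not explicitly listed. The SP6 sequencing primer and the depositor's note that the plasmid is linearised with NotI for sense transcripts show that the insert lies downstream of an SP6 promoter. This allows synthetic mRNA to be made by in vitro transcription, as is usual for the pCS2 family, which is commonly used both for direct expression in vertebrate cells and for RNA injection into embryos.

The insert encodes amino acids 380–404 of Axin, a minimal piece of the GSK3 interaction domain (GID). It is fused at its N terminus to the backbone-encoded myc epitope repeat (recorded as 5x myc), which allows detection or immunoprecipitation of the small peptide. This version carries a leucine-to-proline substitution; the exact residue position is not stated. According to the depositor, the mutant peptide neither binds nor inhibits GSK-3, so the construct serves as an inactive negative control. It would logically be used alongside a corresponding wild-type GID fragment, in experiments on how Axin regulates GSK-3β and downstream Wnt signalling.
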