>Addgene plasmid #16302 | Axin GID 5-6 LP/pCS2MT | addgene partial sequence | sequence record 22779 | SP6 5'-ATTTAGGTGACACTATAG-3'
GTCTTTGCGGACCATCGATTTAAGCTATGGAGCAAAAGCTCATTTCTGAAGAGGACTTGAATGAAATGGA
GCAAAAGCTCATTTCTGAAGAGGACTTGAATGAAATGGAGCAAAAGCTCATTTCTGAAGAGGACTTGAAT
GAAATGGAGCAAAAGCTCATTTCTGAAGAGGACTTGAATGAAATGGAGCAAAAGCTCATTTCTGAAGAGG
ACTTGAATGAAATGGAGAGCTTGGGCGACCTCACCATGGAGATTCACGTCGATCCTGAAAAATTTGCTGC
TGAGCCTATAAGTCGCTTGGAGGGGGTCCTGAGAGACCGTGAAGCACTCGAGCCTCTAGAACTATAGTGA
GTCGTATTACGTAGATCCAGACATGATAAGATACATTGATGAGTTTGGACAAACCACAACTAGAATGCAG
TGAAAAAAATGCTTTATTTGTGAAATTTGTGATGCTATTGCTTTATTTGTAACCATTATAAGCTGCAATA
AACAAGTTAACAACAACAATTGCATTCATTTTATGTTTCAGGTTCAGGGGGAGGTGTGGGAGGTTTTTTA
ATTCGCGGCCGCGGCGCCAATGCATTGGGCCCGGTACCCAGCTTTTGTTCCCTTTAGTGAGGGTTAATTG
CGCGCTTGGCGTAATCATGGTCATAGCTGTTTCCTGTGTGAAATTGTTATCCGCTCACAATTCCCACAAC
ATACGAGCCGGGAGCATAAAGTGTAAGCNTGGGTGCN
